Addgene plasmid #221746: pMRXIP-GFP-CERT(PHD)
Purpose: Stable expression of GFP-CERT(PHD)in mammalian cells
Depositing lab: Noboru Mizushima. Depositing organization: The University of Tokyo. Publication: Syntaxin 17 recruitment to mature autophagosomes is temporally regulated by PI4P accumulation. Shinoda S, Sakai Y, Matsui T, Uematsu M, Koyama-Honda I, Sakamaki JI, Yamamoto H, Mizushima N. Elife. 2024 Jun 4;12:RP92189. doi: 10.7554/eLife.92189. PubMed 38831696.
Backbone
  Vector backbone: pMRX-IP
  Backbone manufacturer: Dr.Shoji Yamaoka of Tokyo Medical and Dental University
  Backbone size w/o insert (bp): 6137
  Total vector size (bp): 7219
  Vector type: Mammalian Expression, Retroviral
  Selectable markers: Blasticidin
Growth in bacteria
  Bacterial resistance: Ampicillin, 100 μg/mL
  Growth temperature: 37°C
  Growth strain: NEB Stable
  Growth instructions: 100 μg/mL
  Copy number: High Copy
Gene/Insert
  Gene/Insert name: CERT (alt name: CERT(PHD))
  Species: H. sapiens (human)
  Insert size (bp): 366
  Mutation: amino acids 1–116
  GenBank ID: NM_001130105
  Entrez Gene: CERT1 (a.k.a. CERT, CERTL, COL4A3BP, GPBP, MRD34, STARD11)
  Tag / fusion protein: GFP (N terminal on insert)
  Cloning method: Gibson Cloning
  Sequencing primers: 5′ AAGggttcaggctcgGGATCCATGTCGGATAATCAGAGCTG; 3′ CCGCtCTCGAGacccGAATTCTCATCCATATCCAGATTCAGTC
Terms and licenses: Academic/Nonprofit Terms; Industry Terms: Not Available to Industry
How to cite: pMRXIP-GFP-CERT(PHD) was a gift from Noboru Mizushima (Addgene plasmid # 221746 ; http://n2t.net/addgene:221746 ; RRID:Addgene_221746)
