[The description below was written by a language model from this plasmid's Addgene catalogue record and pLannotate feature annotations shown in this document.]
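Description:
pMRXIP-GFP-CERT(PHD) is a Moloney murine leukemia virus-based retroviral vector built on the pMRX-IP backbone for stable expression of a fluorescent lipid probe in mammalian cells. In bacteria it is maintained through a high-copy ColE1/pUC-type origin and an ampicillin resistance gene with its own bla promoter. The viral portion begins with a CMV enhancer fused to a partial LTR, an arrangement that typically drives strong transcription of the viral genome in packaging cells. This is followed by the MMLV Ψ packaging signal, a truncated gag lacking its start codon, and a pol region carrying the splice acceptor. An MMLV LTR closes the provirus downstream. No separate internal promoter is annotated, so the cassette appears to be expressed from the LTR-derived transcript.

The payload is EGFP fused to the N terminus of amino acids 1–116 of human CERT1, the 366 bp segment designated the PH domain (PHD). The annotation tool matched this fragment to the hamster CERT orthologue, but the catalogue entry gives the source as human. Downstream, an EMCV IRES allows translation of a drug resistance gene from the same transcript, linking selection to expression of the fusion. The catalogue lists blasticidin as the selectable marker, whereas the sequenced plasmid is annotated with the puromycin N-acetyltransferase gene, which also fits the "IP" backbone name. The sequence therefore points to puromycin selection.

The associated publication concerns PI4P accumulation on maturing autophagosomes and syntaxin 17 recruitment. This suggests the GFP-tagged PH domain serves as a live-cell reporter of PI4P localisation in stably transduced cells.
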