Features (pLannotate 1.2.2; 15 found; start..end, strand, type, name):
      1..380     +  enhancer       CMV enhancer: human cytomegalovirus immediate early enhancer
    381..676     +  LTR            3' LTR (ΔU3) (fragment): self-inactivating 3' long terminal repeat (LTR) from Moloney murine leukemia virus
    739..1096    +  misc_feature   MMLV Ψ: packaging signal of Moloney murine leukemia virus (MMLV)
   1161..1577    +  CDS            gag (truncated): truncated Moloney murine leukemia virus (MMLV) gag gene lacking the start codon
   1587..1961    +  misc_feature   pol region: Moloney murine leukemia virus (MMLV) pol region containing the splice acceptor site
   1994..2710    +  CDS            EGFP: EGFP is a basic (constitutively fluorescent) green fluorescent protein published in 1996, derived from Aequorea victoria. It is reported to be a rapidly-maturing weak dimer with moderate acid sensitivity.
   2729..3094    +  CDS            CERT1 (fragment): CERT_CRIGR - Also known as CERT, COL4A3BP. Experimental evidence at protein level: Swiss-Prot protein existence level 1. Shelters ceramides and diacylglycerol lipids inside its START domain and mediates the intracellular trafficking of ceramides and diacylglycerol lipids in a non-vesicular manner (PubMed:19005213). From Cricetulus griseus (Chinese hamster) (Cricetulus barabensis griseus).
   3136..3711    +  misc_feature   IRES2: internal ribosome entry site (IRES) of the encephalomyocarditis virus (EMCV)
   3718..4317    +  CDS            PuroR: puromycin N-acetyltransferase; pac from Streptomyces alboniger; confers resistance to puromycin
   4425..4546    +  LTR            3' LTR (ΔU3) (fragment): self-inactivating 3' long terminal repeat (LTR) from Moloney murine leukemia virus
   4547..5016    +  LTR            LTR: long terminal repeat from Moloney murine leukemia virus
   5082..5134    -  CDS            lacI (fragment): lac repressor; lacI; The lac repressor binds to the lac operator to inhibit transcription in E. coli. This inhibition can be relieved by adding lactose or isopropyl-β-D-thiogalactopyranoside (IPTG).
   5317..5905    -  rep_origin     ori: high-copy-number ColE1/pMB1/pBR322/pUC origin of replication
   6069..6929    -  CDS            AmpR: β-lactamase; bla; confers resistance to ampicillin, carbenicillin, and related antibiotics
   6930..7034    -  promoter       AmpR promoter: bla
>Addgene plasmid #221746 | pMRXIP-GFP-CERT(PHD) | addgene full sequence | sequence record 443163 | Addgene NGS Result
GACATTGATTATTGACTAGTTATTAATAGTAATCAATTACGGGGTCATTAGTTCATAGCCCATATATGGA
GTTCCGCGTTACATAACTTACGGTAAATGGCCCGCCTGGCTGACCGCCCAACGACCCCCGCCCATTGACG
TCAATAATGACGTATGTTCCCATAGTAACGCCAATAGGGACTTTCCATTGACGTCAATGGGTGGAGTATT
TACGGTAAACTGCCCACTTGGCAGTACATCAAGTGTATCATATGCCAAGTACGCCCCCTATTGACGTCAA
TGACGGTAAATGGCCCGCCTGGCATTATGCCCAGTACATGACCTTATGGGACTTTCCTACTTGGCAGTAC
ATCTACGTATTAGTCATCGCTATTACCATGCTAGAGAACCATCAGATGTTTCCAGGGTGCCCCAAGGACC
TGAAATGACCCTGTGCCTTATTTGAACTAACCAATCAGTTCGCTTCTCGCTTCTGTTCGCGCGCTTCTGC
TCCCCGAGCTCAATAAAAGAGCCCACAACCCCTCACTCGGCGCGCCAGTCCTCCGATTGACTGAGTCGCC
CGGGTACCCGTGTATCCAATAAACCCTCTTGCAGTTGCATCCGACTTGTGGTCTCGCTGTTCCTTGGGAG
GGTCTCCTCTGAGTGATTGACTACCCGTCAGCGGGGGTCTTTCATTTGGGGGCTCGTCCGGGATCGGGAG
ACCCCTGCCCAGGGACCACCGACCCACCACCGGGAGGTAAGCTGGCCAGCAACTTATCTGTGTCTGTCCG
ATTGTCTAGTGTCTATGACTGATTTTATGCGCCTGCGTCGGTACTAGTTAGCTAACTAGCTCTGTATCTG
GCGGACCCGTGGTGGAACTGACGAGTTCGGAACACCCGGCCGCAACCCTGGGAGACGTCCCAGGGACTTC
GGGGGCCGTTTTTGTGGCCCGACCTGAGTCCAAAAATCCCGATCGTTTTGGACTCTTTGGTGCACCCCCC
TTAGAGGAGGGATATGTGGTTCTGGTAGGAGACGAGAACCTAAAACAGTTCCCGCCTCCGTCTGAATTTT
TGCTTTCGGTTTGGGACCGAAGCCGCGCCGCGCGTCTTGTCTGCTGCAGCATCGTTCTGTGTTGTCTCTG
TCTGACTGTGTTTCTGTATTTGTCTGAAAATATGGGCCCGGGCCAGACTGTTACCACTCCCTTAAGTTTG
ACCTTAGGTCACTGGAAAGATGTCGAGCGGATCGCTCACAACCAGTCGGTAGATGTCAAGAAGAGACGTT
GGGTTACCTTCTGCTCTGCAGAATGGCCAACCTTTAACGTCGGATGGCCGCGAGACGGCACCTTTAACCG
AGACCTCATCACCCAGGTTAAGATCAAGGTCTTTTCACCTGGCCCGCATGGACACCCAGACCAGGTCCCC
TACATCGTGACCTGGGAAGCCTTGGCTTTTGACCCCCCTCCCTGGGTCAAGCCCTTTGTACACCCTAAGC
CTCCGCCTCCTCTTCCTCCATCCGCCCCGTCTCTCCCCCTTGAACCTCCTCGTTCGACCCCGCCTCGATC
CTCCCTTTATCCAGCCCTCACTCCTTCTCTAGGCGCCCCCATATGGCCATATGAGATCTTATATGGGGCA
CCCCCGCCCCTTGTAAACTTCCCTGACCCTGACATGACAAGAGTTACTAACAGCCCCTCTCTCCAAGCTC
ACTTACAGGCTCTCTACTTAGTCCAGCACGAAGTCTGGAGACCTCTGGCGGCAGCCTACCAAGAACAACT
GGACCGACCGGTGGTACCTCACCCTTACCGAGTCGGCGACACAGTGTGGGTCCGCCGACACCAGACTAAG
AACCTAGAACCTCGCTGGAAAGGACCTTACACAGTCCTGCTGACCACCCCCACCGCCCTCAAAGTAGACG
GCATCGCAGCTTGGATACACGCCGCCCACGTGAAGGCTGCCGACCCCGGGGGTGGACCATCCTCTAGACT
GCCGGATCTGCCATCGATATAAAGCTTGCCACCATGGTGAGCAAGGGCGAGGAGCTGTTCACCGGGGTGG
TGCCCATCCTGGTCGAGCTGGACGGCGACGTAAACGGCCACAAGTTCAGCGTGTCCGGCGAGGGCGAGGG
CGATGCCACCTACGGCAAGCTGACCCTGAAGTTCATCTGCACCACCGGCAAGCTGCCCGTGCCCTGGCCC
ACCCTCGTGACCACCCTGACCTACGGCGTGCAGTGCTTCAGCCGCTACCCCGACCACATGAAGCAGCACG
ACTTCTTCAAGTCCGCCATGCCCGAAGGCTACGTCCAGGAGCGCACCATCTTCTTCAAGGACGACGGCAA
CTACAAGACCCGCGCCGAGGTGAAGTTCGAGGGCGACACCCTGGTGAACCGCATCGAGCTGAAGGGCATC
GACTTCAAGGAGGACGGCAACATCCTGGGGCACAAGCTGGAGTACAACTACAACAGCCACAACGTCTATA
TCATGGCCGACAAGCAGAAGAACGGCATCAAGGTGAACTTCAAGATCCGCCACAACATCGAGGACGGCAG
CGTGCAGCTCGCCGACCACTACCAGCAGAACACCCCCATCGGCGACGGCCCCGTGCTGCTGCCCGACAAC
CACTACCTGAGCACCCAGTCCGCCCTGAGCAAAGACCCCAACGAGAAGCGCGATCACATGGTCCTGCTGG
AGTTCGTGACCGCCGCCGGGATCACTCTCGGCATGGACGAGCTGTACAAGGGTTCAGGCTCGGGATCCAT
GTCGGATAATCAGAGCTGGAACTCGTCGGGCTCGGAGGAGGATCCAGAGACGGAGTCTGGGCCGCCTGTG
GAGCGCTGCGGGGTCCTCAGTAAGTGGACAAACTACATTCATGGGTGGCAGGATCGTTGGGTAGTTTTGA
AAAATAATGCTCTGAGTTACTACAAATCTGAAGATGAAACAGAGTATGGCTGCAGAGGATCCATCTGTCT
TAGCAAGGCTGTCATCACACCTCACGATTTTGATGAATGTCGATTTGATATTAGTGTAAATGATAGTGTT
TGGTATCTTCGTGCTCAGGATCCAGATCATAGACAGCAATGGATAGATGCCATTGAACAGCACAAGACTG
AATCTGGATATGGATGAGAATTCGGGTCTCGAGAGCGGCCGCTACGTAAATTCCGCCCCCCCCCCTAACG
TTACTGGCCGAAGCCGCTTGGAATAAGGCCGGTGTGCGTTTGTCTATATGTTATTTTCCACCATATTGCC
GTCTTTTGGCAATGTGAGGGCCCGGAAACCTGGCCCTGTCTTCTTGACGAGCATTCCTAGGGGTCTTTCC
CCTCTCGCCAAAGGAATGCAAGGTCTGTTGAATGTCGTGAAGGAAGCAGTTCCTCTGGAAGTTTCTTGAA
GACAAACAACGTCTGTAGCGACCCTTTGCAGGCAGCGGAACCCCCCACCTGGCGACAGGTGCCTCTGCGG
CCAAAAGCCACGTGTATAAGATACACCTGCAAAGGCGGCACAACCCCAGTGCCACGTTGTGAGTTGGATA
GTTGTGGAAAGAGTCAAATGGCTCTCCTCAAGCGTATTCAACAAGGGGCTGAAGGATGCCCAGAAGGTAC
CCCATTGTATGGGATCTGATCTGGGGCCTCGGTGCACATGCTTTACATGTGTTTAGTCGAGGTTAAAAAA
ACGTCTAGGCCCCCCGAACCACGGGGACGTGGTTTTCCTTTGAAAAACACGATGATAATATGGCCACAAC
CGTCGACATGACCGAGTACAAGCCCACGGTGCGCCTCGCCACCCGCGACGACGTCCCCCGGGCCGTACGC
ACCCTCGCCGCCGCGTTCGCCGACTACCCCGCCACGCGCCACACCGTCGACCCGGACCGCCACATCGAGC
GGGTCACCGAGCTGCAAGAACTCTTCCTCACGCGCGTCGGGCTCGACATCGGCAAGGTGTGGGTCGCGGA
CGACGGCGCCGCGGTGGCGGTCTGGACCACGCCGGAGAGCGTCGAAGCGGGGGCGGTGTTCGCCGAGATC
GGCCCGCGCATGGCCGAGTTGAGCGGTTCCCGGCTGGCCGCGCAGCAACAGATGGAAGGCCTCCTGGCGC
CGCACCGGCCCAAGGAGCCCGCGTGGTTCCTGGCCACCGTCGGCGTCTCGCCCGACCACCAGGGCAAGGG
TCTGGGCAGCGCCGTCGTGCTCCCCGGAGTGGAGGCGGCCGAGCGCGCCGGGGTGCCCGCCTTCCTGGAG
ACCTCCGCGCCCCGCAACCTCCCCTTCTACGAGCGGCTCGGCTTCACCGTCACCGCCGACGTCGAGGTGC
CCGAAGGACCGCGCACCTGGTGCATGACCCGCAAGCCCGGTGCCTGAGTCGACCGCCCGCCCCACGACCC
GCAGCGCCCGACCGAAAGGAGCGCACGACCCCATGGCTCGACGATAAAATAAAAGATTTTATTTAGTCTC
CAGAAAAAGGGGGGAATGAAAGACCCCACCTGTAGGTTTGGCAAGCTAGCTTAAGTAACGCCATTTTGCA
AGGCATGGAAAAATACATAACTGAGAATAGAGAAGTTCAGATCAAGGTCAGGAACAGATGGAACAGCTGA
ATATGGGCCAAACAGGATATCTGTGGTAAGCAGTTCCTGCCCCGGCTCAGGGCCAAGAACAGATGGAACA
GCTGAATATGGGCCAAACAGGATATCTGTGGTAAGCAGTTCCTGCCCCGGCTCAGGGCCAAGAACAGATG
GTCCCCAGATGCGGTCCAGCCCTCAGCAGTTTCTAGAGAACCATCAGATGTTTCCAGGGTGCCCCAAGGA
CCTGAAATGACCCTGTGCCTTATTTGAACTAACCAATCAGTTCGCTTCTCGCTTCTGTTCGCGCGCTTCT
GCTCCCCGAGCTCAATAAAAGAGCCCACAACCCCTCACTCGGGGCGCCAGTCCTCCGATTGACTGAGTCG
CCCGGGTACCCGTGTATCCAATAAACCCTCTTGCAGTTGCATCCGACTTGTGGTCTCGCTGTTCCTTGGG
AGGGTCTCCTCTGAGTGATTGACTACCCGTCAGCGGGGGTCTTTCACATGCAGCATGTATCAAAATTAAT
TTGGTTTTTTTTCTTAAGTATTTACATTAAATGGCCATAGTTGCATTAATGAATCGGCCAACGCGCGGGG
AGAGGCGGTTTGCGTATTGGGCGCTCTTCCGCTTCCTCGCTCACTGACTCGCTGCGCTCGGTCGTTCGGC
TGCGGCGAGCGGTATCAGCTCACTCAAAGGCGGTAATACGGTTATCCACAGAATCAGGGGATAACGCAGG
AAAGAACATGTGAGCAAAAGGCCAGCAAAAGGCCAGGAACCGTAAAAAGGCCGCGTTGCTGGCGTTTTTC
CATAGGCTCCGCCCCCCTGACGAGCATCACAAAAATCGACGCTCAAGTCAGAGGTGGCGAAACCCGACAG
GACTATAAAGATACCAGGCGTTTCCCCCTGGAAGCTCCCTCGTGCGCTCTCCTGTTCCGACCCTGCCGCT
TACCGGATACCTGTCCGCCTTTCTCCCTTCGGGAAGCGTGGCGCTTTCTCATAGCTCACGCTGTAGGTAT
CTCAGTTCGGTGTAGGTCGTTCGCTCCAAGCTGGGCTGTGTGCACGAACCCCCCGTTCAGCCCGACCGCT
GCGCCTTATCCGGTAACTATCGTCTTGAGTCCAACCCGGTAAGACACGACTTATCGCCACTGGCAGCAGC
CACTGGTAACAGGATTAGCAGAGCGAGGTATGTAGGCGGTGCTACAGAGTTCTTGAAGTGGTGGCCTAAC
TACGGCTACACTAGAAGAACAGTATTTGGTATCTGCGCTCTGCTGAAGCCAGTTACCTTCGGAAAAAGAG
TTGGTAGCTCTTGATCCGGCAAACAAACCACCGCTGGTAGCGGTGGTTTTTTTGTTTGCAAGCAGCAGAT
TACGCGCAGAAAAAAAGGATCTCAAGAAGATCCTTTGATCTTTTCTACGGGGTCTGACGCTCAGTGGAAC
GAAAACTCACGTTAAGGGATTTTGGTCATGAGATTATCAAAAAGGATCTTCACCTAGATCCTTTTGCGGC
CGGCCGCAAATCAATCTAAAGTATATATGAGTAAACTTGGTCTGACAGTTACCAATGCTTAATCAGTGAG
GCACCTATCTCAGCGATCTGTCTATTTCGTTCATCCATAGTTGCCTGACTCCCCGTCGTGTAGATAACTA
CGATACGGGAGGGCTTACCATCTGGCCCCAGTGCTGCAATGATACCGCGAGACCCACGCTCACCGGCTCC
AGATTTATCAGCAATAAACCAGCCAGCCGGAAGGGCCGAGCGCAGAAGTGGTCCTGCAACTTTATCCGCC
TCCATCCAGTCTATTAATTGTTGCCGGGAAGCTAGAGTAAGTAGTTCGCCAGTTAATAGTTTGCGCAACG
TTGTTGCCATTGCTACAGGCATCGTGGTGTCACGCTCGTCGTTTGGTATGGCTTCATTCAGCTCCGGTTC
CCAACGATCAAGGCGAGTTACATGATCCCCCATGTTGTGCAAAAAAGCGGTTAGCTCCTTCGGTCCTCCG
ATCGTTGTCAGAAGTAAGTTGGCCGCAGTGTTATCACTCATGGTTATGGCAGCACTGCATAATTCTCTTA
CTGTCATGCCATCCGTAAGATGCTTTTCTGTGACTGGTGAGTACTCAACCAAGTCATTCTGAGAATAGTG
TATGCGGCGACCGAGTTGCTCTTGCCCGGCGTCAACACGGGATAATACCGCGCCACATAGCAGAACTTTA
AAAGTGCTCATCATTGGAAAACGTTCTTCGGGGCGAAAACTCTCAAGGATCTTACCGCTGTTGAGATCCA
GTTCGATGTAACCCACTCGTGCACCCAACTGATCTTCAGCATCTTTTACTTTCACCAGCGTTTCTGGGTG
AGCAAAAACAGGAAGGCAAAATGCCGCAAAAAAGGGAATAAGGGCGACACGGAAATGTTGAATACTCATA
CTCTTCCTTTTTCAATATTATTGAAGCATTTATCAGGGTTATTGTCTCATGAGCGGATACATATTTGAAT
GTATTTAGAAAAATAAACAAATAGGGGTTCCGCGCACATTTCCCCGAAAAGTGCCACCTGACGTCTAAGA
AACCATTATTATCATGACATTAACCTATAAAAATAGGCGTATCACGAGGCCCTTTCGTCTTCACTATAGG
AGCTTGGCCCATTGCATACGTTGTATCCATATCATAATATGTACATTTATATTGGCTCATGTCCAACATT
ACCGCCATGTT
